Addgene plasmid #39828: EKAR2G_design1_mTFP_175_Venus_wt
Depositing lab: Olivier Pertz. Depositing organization: University of Basel. Publication: A Versatile Toolkit to Produce Sensitive FRET Biosensors to Visualize Signaling in Time and Space. Fritz RD, Letzelter M, Reimann A, Martin K, Fusco L, Ritsma L, Ponsioen B, Fluri E, Schulte-Merker S, van Rheenen J, Pertz O. Sci Signal. 2013 Jul 23;6(285):rs12. doi: 10.1126/scisignal.2004135. PubMed 23882122.
Backbone
  Vector backbone: pTriEx4
  Backbone manufacturer: Novagen
  Backbone size w/o insert (bp): 4900
  Total vector size (bp): 7050
  Vector type: Mammalian Expression, Bacterial Expression, Insect Expression
Growth in bacteria
  Bacterial resistance: Ampicillin, 100 μg/mL
  Growth temperature: 37°C
  Growth strain: Top10
  Copy number: High Copy
Gene/Insert
  Gene/Insert name: Erk activity reporter
  Species: Synthetic
  Insert size (bp): 2171
  Promoter: CMV
  Tag / fusion protein: His-Myc (N terminal on insert)
  Cloning method: Restriction Enzyme; 5′ cloning site PacI (not destroyed); 3′ cloning site XhoI (not destroyed)
  Sequencing primers: 5′ ctggttattgtgctgtctc; 3′ tcagtggtatttgtga
Resource information
  A portion of this plasmid was derived from a plasmid made by: Karel Svoboda, Janelia Farm Research Campus, Howard Hughes Medical Institute, Ashburn
Terms and licenses: Academic/Nonprofit Terms; Industry Terms: Not Available to Industry
Depositor comments: A genetically encoded fluorescent sensor of ERK activity. 2008. PNAS 205(49)
How to cite: EKAR2G_design1_mTFP_175_Venus_wt was a gift from Olivier Pertz (Addgene plasmid # 39828 ; http://n2t.net/addgene:39828 ; RRID:Addgene_39828)
