[The description below was written by a language model from this plasmid's Addgene catalogue record.]
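Description:
EKAR2G_design1_mTFP_175_Venus_wt is a genetically encoded FRET biosensor for ERK (MAP kinase) activity, carried in the Novagen pTriEx4 backbone. pTriEx vectors are designed for expression of the same open reading frame in mammalian, insect and bacterial hosts, and the record lists all three as vector types. The promoter recorded for the insert is CMV, which indicates mammalian cell expression as the main application. The plasmid is about 7.05 kb in total, of which about 4.9 kb is backbone. It is maintained in E. coli as a high-copy plasmid under ampicillin selection. No feature table is provided, so the origin of replication and other backbone elements are not itemised in the record.

The insert is a synthetic ERK activity reporter of about 2.2 kb, cloned between PacI and XhoI sites that both remain intact, and it carries an N-terminal His-Myc tag for purification or immunodetection. The construct name indicates a second-generation EKAR design ("design1") that pairs mTFP as FRET donor with Venus as acceptor. The "175" and "wt" labels most likely denote a circularly permuted mTFP variant and unpermuted Venus, but the record does not define them explicitly. Sensors in the EKAR family generally place an ERK substrate sequence and a phospho-binding domain between the two fluorophores, so that phosphorylation by ERK causes a conformational change and alters FRET efficiency. The exact sensing module here is not described, though part of the plasmid derives from the original EKAR sensor. The construct belongs to a toolkit for optimising FRET biosensors and is suited to live-cell ratiometric imaging of ERK signalling dynamics in space and time.
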