>Addgene plasmid #39828 | EKAR2G_design1_mTFP_175_Venus_wt | depositor partial sequence | sequence record 50449 | Biosensor
CCATGGCACACCATCACCACCACCACGGGAGCGGGGAGCAGAAACTAATATCAGAGGAGGATCTTGGCTC
AGGTTCAGGATCCGGCGGCCACCACCGCGTTGACTTCAAGACCATCTACAGGGCCAAGAAGGCGGTGAAG
CTGCCCGACTATCACTTTGTGGACCACCGCATCGAGATCCTGAACCACGACAAGGACTACAACAAGGTGA
CCGTTTACGAGAGCGCCGTGGCCCGCAACTCCACCGACGGCATGGACGAGCTGTACAAGGGTGCTAGCGG
AGGAATGGTGAGCAAGGGCGAGGAGACCACAATGGGCGTAATCAAGCCCGACATGAAGATCAAGCTGAAG
ATGGAGGGCAACGTGAATGGCCACGCCTTCGTGATCGAGGGCGAGGGCGAGGGCAAGCCCTACGACGGCA
CCAACACCATCAACCTGGAGGTGAAGGAGGGAGCCCCCCTGCCCTTCTCCTACGACATTCTGACCACCGC
GTTCGCCTACGGCAACAGGGCCTTCACCAAGTACCCCGACGACATCCCCAACTACTTCAAGCAGTCCTTC
CCCGAGGGCTACTCTTGGGAGCGCACCATGACCTTCGAGGACAAGGGCATCGTGAAGGTGAAGTCCGACA
TCTCCATGGAGGAGGACTCCTTCATCTACGAGATACACCTCAAGGGCGAGAACTTCCCCCCCAACGGCCC
CGTGATGCAGAAGAAGACCACCGGCTGGGACGCCTCCACCGAGAGGATGTACGTGCGCGACGGCGTGCTG
AAGGGCGACGTCAAGCACAAGCTGCTGCTGGAGGGCTCCGGAATGGCGGACGAGGAGAAGCTGCCGCCCG
GCTGGGAGAAGCGCATGAGCCGCAGCTCAGGCCGAGTGTACTACTTCAACCACATCACTAACGCCAGCCA
GTGGGAGCGGCCCAGCGGCAACAGCAGCAGTGGTGGCAAAAACGGGCAGGGGGAGCCTGCCAGGAAGCTG
CGCATTCTGCAGTCGACTAGGGAGCAAGGGCTTGTGCCCGGGTCTAGAGGCGGAGGTGGTGGAGGAGGTG
GAGGTGGTGGAGGTGGAGGTGGAGGTGGTGGCGGTGGTGGAGGAGGAGGAGCTAGAGGCGGAGGTGGTGG
AGGAGGTGGAGGTGGTGGAGGTGGAGGTGGAGGTGGTGGCGGTGGTGGAGGAGGAGGAGCCAGCGGCGGA
GGTGGTGGAGGAGGTGGAGGTGGTGGAGGTGGAGGTGGAGGTGGTGGCGGTGGTGGAGGAGGAGGAACCG
GTGCTGACCAACTGACTGAAGAGTGGTCGACGGTACAGCGGACCGCGCCTGACGTACCACGTACACCAGT
AGGAAAGGCAAAGCTTTCATTCCAATTCCCGCGGGCGCGGGACATCGCGGCCGCGATGGTGAGCAAGGGC
GAGGAGCTGTTCACCGGGGTGGTGCCCATCCTGGTCGAGCTGGACGGCGACGTAAACGGCCACAAGTTCA
GCGTGTCCGGCGAGGGCGAGGGCGATGCCACCTACGGCAAGCTGACCCTGAAGCTGATCTGCACCACCGG
CAAGCTGCCCGTGCCCTGGCCCACCCTCGTGACCACCCTGGGCTACGGCCTGCAGTGCTTCGCCCGCTAC
CCCGACCACATGAAGCAGCACGACTTCTTCAAGTCCGCCATGCCCGAAGGCTACGTCCAGGAGCGCACCA
TCTTCTTCAAGGACGACGGCAACTACAAGACCCGCGCCGAGGTGAAGTTCGAGGGCGACACCCTGGTGAA
CCGCATCGAGCTGAAGGGCATCGACTTCAAGGAGGACGGCAACATCCTGGGGCACAAGCTGGAGTACAAC
TACAACAGCCACAACGTCTATATCACCGCCGACAAGCAGAAGAACGGCATCAAGGCCAACTTCAAGATCC
GCCACAACATCGAGGACGGCGGCGTGCAGCTCGCCGACCACTACCAGCAGAACACCCCCATCGGCGACGG
CCCCGTGCTGCTGCCCGACAACCACTACCTGAGCTACCAGTCCGCCCTGAGCAAAGACCCCAACGAGAAG
CGCGATCACATGGTCCTGCTGGAGTTCGTGACCGCCGCCGGGATCACTCTCGGCATGGACGAGCTGTACA
AGGGTACCGATATCCTTCAAAAAAAACTTGAAGAACTTGAACTTGACGAATGAGATATCTAATGACTCGA
G
