>Addgene plasmid #39828 | EKAR2G_design1_mTFP_175_Venus_wt | addgene partial sequence | sequence record 54649 | pTriExUP
ATACGACTCACTATAGGGGAATTGTGAGCGGATAACAATTCCCCGGAGTTAATCCGGGACCTTTAATTCA
ACCCAACACAATATATTATAGTTAAATAAGAATTATTATCAAATCATTTGTATATTAATTAAAATACTAT
ACTGTAAATTACATTTTATTTACAATCAAAGGAGATATACCATGGCACACCATCACCACCACCACGGGAG
CGGGGAGCAGAAACTAATATCAGAGGAGGATCTTGGCTCAGGTTCAGGATCCGACGGCGTGCTGAAGGGC
GACGTCAAGCACAAGCTGCTGCTGGAGGGCGGCGGCCACCACCGCGTTGACTTCAAGACCATCTACAGGG
CCAAGAAGGCGGTGAAGCTGCCCGACTATCACTTTGTGGACCACCGCATCGAGATCCTGAACCACGACAA
GGACTACAACAAGGTGACCGTTTACGAGAGCGCCGTGGCCCGCAACTCCACCGACGGCATGGACGAGCTG
TACAAGGGTGCTAGCGGAGGAATGGTGAGCAAGGGCGAGGAGACCACAATGGGCGTAATCAAGCCCGACA
TGAAGATCAAGCTGAAGATGGAGGGCAACGTGAATGGCCACGCCTTCGTGATCGAGGGCGAGGGCGAGGG
CAAGCCCTACGACGGCACCAACACCATCAACCTGGAGGTGAAGGAGGGAGCCCCCCTGCCCTTCTCCTAC
GACATTCTGACCACCGCGTTCGCCTACGGCAACAGGGCCTTCACCAAGTACCCCGACGACATCCCCAACT
ACTTCAAGCAGTCCTTCCCCGAGGGCTACTCTTGGGAGCGCACCATGACCTTCGAGGACAAGGGCATCGT
GAAGGTGAAGTCCGACATCTCCATGGAGGAGGACTCC
