>Addgene plasmid #39828 | EKAR2G_design1_mTFP_175_Venus_wt | addgene partial sequence | sequence record 54753 | pTriExDOWN 5'-TCGATCTCAGTGGTATTTGTG-3'
CCTGAGGTTAATCACTTAGTGATGGTGATGGTGATGGTGGTGCTCGAGTCATTAGATATCTCATTCGTCA
AGTTCAAGTTCTTCAAGTTTTTTTTGAAGGATATCGGTACCCTTGTACAGCTCGTCCATGCCGAGAGTGA
TCCCGGCGGCGGTCACGAACTCCAGCAGGACCATGTGATCGCGCTTCTCGTTGGGGTCTTTGCTCAGGGC
GGACTGGTAGCTCAGGTAGTGGTTGTCGGGCAGCAGCACGGGGCCGTCGCCGATGGGGGTGTTCTGCTGG
TAGTGGTCGGCGAGCTGCACGCCGCCGTCCTCGATGTTGTGGCGGATCTTGAAGTTGGCCTTGATGCCGT
TCTTCTGCTTGTCGGCGGTGATATAGACGTTGTGGCTGTTGTAGTTGTACTCCAGCTTGTGCCCCAGGAT
GTTGCCGTCCTCCTTGAAGTCGATGCCCTTCAGCTCGATGCGGTTCACCAGGGTGTCGCCCTCGAACTTC
ACCTCGGCGCGGGTCTTGTAGTTGCCGTCGTCCTTGAAGAAGATGGTGCGCTCCTGGACGTAGCCTTCGG
GCATGGCGGACTTGAAGAAGTCGTGCTGCTTCATGTGGTCGGGGTAGCGGGCGAAGCACTGCAGGCCGTA
GCCCAGGGTGGTCACGAGGGTGGGCCAGGGCACGGGCAGCTTGCCGGTGGTGCAGATCAGCTTCAGGGTC
AGCTTGCCGTA
