>Addgene plasmid #39828 | EKAR2G_design1_mTFP_175_Venus_wt | addgene partial sequence | sequence record 55398 | EXFP-R 5'-GTCTTGTAGTTGCCGTCGTC-3'
GGGCATGGCGGACTTGAAGAAGTCGTGCTGCTTCATGTGGTCGGGGTAGCGGGCGAAGCACTGCAGGCCG
TAGCCCAGGGTGGTCACGAGGGTGGGCCAGGGCACGGGCAGCTTGCCGGTGGTGCAGATCAGCTTCAGGG
TCAGCTTGCCGTAGGTGGCATCGCCCTCGCCCTCGCCGGACACGCTGAACTTGTGGCCGTTTACGTCGCC
GTCCAGCTCGACCAGGATGGGCACCACCCCGGTGAACAGCTCCTCGCCCTTGCTCACCATCGCGGCCGCG
ATGTCCCGCGCCCGCGGGAATTGGAATGAAAGCTTTGCCTTTCCTACTGGTGTACGTGGTACGTCAGGCG
CGGTCCGCTGTACCGTCGACCACTCTTCAGTCAGTTGGTCAGCACCGGTTCCTCCTCCTCCACCACCGCC
ACCACCTCCACCTCCACCTCCACCACCTCCACCTCCTCCACCACCTCCGCCGCTGGCTCCTCCTCCTCCA
CCACCGCCACCACCTCCACCTCCACCTCCACCACCTCCACCTCCTCCACCACCTCCGCCTCTAGCTCCTC
CTCCTCCACCACCGCCACCACCTCCACCTCCACCTCCACCACCTCCACCTCCTCCACCACCTCCGCCTCT
AGACACGGG
